Addgene plasmid #221948: ATP6 DdCBE C1
Purpose: Expresses mitochondrial cytosine base editor arm in mammalian cells
Depositing lab: Stephen Ekker. Depositing organization: Mayo Foundation for Medical Education and Research. Publication: Unconstrained Precision Mitochondrial Genome Editing with alphaDdCBEs. Castillo SR, Simone BW, Clark KJ, Devaux P, Ekker SC. Hum Gene Ther. 2024 Sep 24. doi: 10.1089/hum.2024.073. PubMed 39212664.
Backbone
  Vector backbone: pCMV
  Backbone size w/o insert (bp): 4717
  Vector type: Mammalian Expression, CRISPR
  Selectable markers: Blasticidin
Growth in bacteria
  Bacterial resistance: Ampicillin, 100 μg/mL
  Growth temperature: 30°C
  Growth strain: NEB Stable
  Copy number: High Copy
Gene/Insert
  Gene/Insert name: COX8A MTS-3xFLAG-TALE NT-T-ATP6 TALE C1 repeats-TALE CTD-DddAtox 1397C-UGI-ATP5B 3'UTR
  Species: Synthetic
  Insert size (bp): 2797
  Promoter: CMV
  Tag / fusion protein: 3xFLAG (N terminal on backbone)
  Cloning method: Golden Gate
  Sequencing primers: 5′ T7; 3′ ACACCCGCCGCGCTTAATGC
Terms and licenses: Academic/Nonprofit Terms; Industry Terms: Not Available to Industry
Depositor comments: 5' Cloning Site: BsmBI (Not Destroyed), 3' Cloning Site: BsmBI (Not Destroyed). Please visit https://www.biorxiv.org/content/10.1101/2024.05.13.593977v1 for bioRxiv preprint.
How to cite: ATP6 DdCBE C1 was a gift from Stephen Ekker (Addgene plasmid # 221948 ; http://n2t.net/addgene:221948 ; RRID:Addgene_221948)
