[The description below was written by a language model from this plasmid's Addgene catalogue record and pLannotate feature annotations shown in this document.]
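Description:
ATP6 DdCBE C1 is a pCMV-based mammalian expression plasmid (7,514 nt in the sequenced record) encoding one arm of a split, TALE-guided mitochondrial cytosine base editor (DdCBE) directed at the ATP6 gene. It is maintained in E. coli through a high-copy ColE1/pUC-type origin with ampicillin resistance (AmpR), and also carries an f1 origin. For selection in mammalian cells, an SV40 early promoter, paired with the bacterial EM7 promoter, drives blasticidin S deaminase followed by an SV40 polyadenylation signal. Short bleomycin-resistance fragments annotated after BSD appear to be backbone remnants.

The synthetic insert is expressed from the CMV enhancer/promoter, with a T7 promoter just upstream of the coding sequence. The fusion protein begins with the COX8A mitochondrial targeting sequence, which directs import into the mitochondrial matrix, followed by a 3xFLAG epitope for detection. Next come the TALE N-terminal domain, the ATP6 C1 repeat array that specifies the DNA target, and the TALE C-terminal domain. The feature table recognises the flanking TALE regions as avrBs3 fragments but leaves the repeat array unannotated. The TALE is fused to the DddAtox 1397C half, also unannotated in the table, and to a uracil glycosylase inhibitor (UGI), which blocks excision of the uracil intermediate so that deamination is retained as a C-to-T change. An ATP5B 3'UTR ends the cassette according to the insert name.

Because DddAtox is split into inactive halves, this arm would be expected to be co-expressed with a partner arm carrying the complementary half and binding an adjacent site, reconstituting deaminase activity at the target. The repeat array was assembled by Golden Gate cloning, with the BsmBI sites retained. The plasmid is intended for precision editing of mitochondrial DNA in mammalian cells.
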