Features (pLannotate 1.2.2; 25 found; start..end, strand, type, name):
     60..112     -  misc_feature   bom (fragment): basis of mobility region from pBR322
    267..646     +  enhancer       CMV enhancer: human cytomegalovirus immediate early enhancer
    647..850     +  promoter       CMV promoter: human cytomegalovirus (CMV) immediate early promoter
    846..879     +  LTR            5' LTR (truncated) (fragment): truncated 5' long terminal repeat (LTR) from HIV-1
    895..913     +  promoter       T7 promoter: promoter for bacteriophage T7 RNA polymerase
    942..1025    +  CDS            COX8A (fragment): COX8A_HUMAN - Also known as COX8, COX8L. Experimental evidence at protein level: Swiss-Prot protein existence level 1. Component of the cytochrome c oxidase, the last enzyme in the mitochondrial electron transport chain which drives oxidative phosphorylation. The respiratory chain contains 3 multisubunit complexes succinate dehydrogenase (complex II, CII), ubiquinol- cytochrome c oxidoreductase (cytochrome b-c1 complex, complex III, CIII) and cytochrome c oxidase (complex IV, CIV), that cooperate to transfer electrons derived from NADH and succinate to molecular oxygen, creating an electrochem
   1026..1091    +  CDS            3xFLAG: three tandem FLAG® epitope tags, followed by an enterokinase cleavage site
   1104..1610    +  CDS            avrBs3 (fragment): AVRB3_XANEU - Experimental evidence at protein level: Swiss-Prot protein existence level 1. Avirulence protein. Acts as a transcription factor in C.annuum plants. In susceptible plants lacking the Bs3 resistance gene induces expression of a number of genes, including genes homologous to a family of auxin-induced genes, alpha-expansin genes, pectate lyase, anthocyanidin glucoside rhamnosyl transferase and at least one transcription factor, UPA20. Their expression leads to plant hypertrophy in mesophyll cells, probably mainly mediated by UPA20 (PubMed:17962565). In resistant plants induces the h
   3099..3245    +  CDS            avrBs3 (fragment): AVRB3_XANEU - Experimental evidence at protein level: Swiss-Prot protein existence level 1. Avirulence protein. Acts as a transcription factor in C.annuum plants. In susceptible plants lacking the Bs3 resistance gene induces expression of a number of genes, including genes homologous to a family of auxin-induced genes, alpha-expansin genes, pectate lyase, anthocyanidin glucoside rhamnosyl transferase and at least one transcription factor, UPA20. Their expression leads to plant hypertrophy in mesophyll cells, probably mainly mediated by UPA20 (PubMed:17962565). In resistant plants induces the h
   3330..3578    +  CDS            UGI: UNGI_BPPB2 - Experimental evidence at protein level: Swiss-Prot protein existence level 1. This protein binds specifically and reversibly to the host uracil-DNA glycosylase, preventing removal of uracil residues from PBS2 DNA by the host uracil-excision repair system. From Bacillus phage PBS2 (Bacteriophage PBS2).
   3736..3757    +  promoter       SV40 promoter (fragment): SV40 enhancer and early promoter
   3778..4206    +  rep_origin     f1 ori (sequence partly withheld): f1 bacteriophage origin of replication; arrow indicates direction of (+) strand synthesis
   4220..4549    +  promoter       SV40 promoter: SV40 enhancer and early promoter
   4597..4644    +  promoter       EM7 promoter: synthetic bacterial promoter&nbsp
   4663..5061    +  CDS            BSD: blasticidin S deaminase; Aspergillus terreus BSD; confers resistance to blasticidin
   5062..5089    +  CDS            BleoR (fragment): antibiotic-binding protein; Sh ble from Streptoalloteichus hindustanus; confers resistance to bleomycin, phleomycin, and Zeocin™
   5099..5224    +  CDS            ble (fragment): BLE_KLEPN - Experimental evidence at protein level: Swiss-Prot protein existence level 1. Binding protein with a strong affinity to the bleomycin family of antibiotics. Binds to CL990; an antimitotic-antibiotic compound. From Klebsiella pneumoniae.
   5219..5340    +  polyA_signal   SV40 poly(A) signal: SV40 polyadenylation signal
   5413..5429    -  protein_bind   lac operator: The lac repressor binds to the lac operator to inhibit transcription in E. coli. This inhibition can be relieved by adding lactose or isopropyl-β-D-thiogalactopyranoside (IPTG). lac repressor encoded by lacI
   5437..5467    -  promoter       lac promoter: promoter for the E. coli lac operon
   5482..5503    -  protein_bind   CAP binding site: CAP binding activates transcription in the presence of cAMP. E. coli catabolite activator protein
   5516..5608    -  CDS            lacI (fragment): lac repressor; lacI; The lac repressor binds to the lac operator to inhibit transcription in E. coli. This inhibition can be relieved by adding lactose or isopropyl-β-D-thiogalactopyranoside (IPTG).
   5791..6379    -  rep_origin     ori: high-copy-number ColE1/pMB1/pBR322/pUC origin of replication
   6550..7410    -  CDS            AmpR: β-lactamase; bla; confers resistance to ampicillin, carbenicillin, and related antibiotics
   7411..1       -  promoter       AmpR promoter (across the origin): bla
>Addgene plasmid #221948 | ATP6 DdCBE C1 | addgene full sequence | sequence record 438633 | Addgene NGS Result
GCACATTTCCCCGAAAAGTGCCACCTGACGTCGACGGATCGGGAGATCTCCCGATCCCCTATGGTGCACT
CTCAGTACAATCTGCTCTGATGCCGCATAGTTAAGCCAGTATCTGCTCCCTGCTTGTGTGTTGGAGGTCG
CTGAGTAGTGCGCGAGCAAAATTTAAGCTACAACAAGGCAAGGCTTGACCGACAATTGCATGAAGAATCT
GCTTAGGGTTAGGCGTTTTGCGCTGCTTCGCGATGTACGGGCCAGATATACGCGTTGACATTGATTATTG
ACTAGTTATTAATAGTAATCAATTACGGGGTCATTAGTTCATAGCCCATATATGGAGTTCCGCGTTACAT
AACTTACGGTAAATGGCCCGCCTGGCTGACCGCCCAACGACCCCCGCCCATTGACGTCAATAATGACGTA
TGTTCCCATAGTAACGCCAATAGGGACTTTCCATTGACGTCAATGGGTGGAGTATTTACGGTAAACTGCC
CACTTGGCAGTACATCAAGTGTATCATATGCCAAGTACGCCCCCTATTGACGTCAATGACGGTAAATGGC
CCGCCTGGCATTATGCCCAGTACATGACCTTATGGGACTTTCCTACTTGGCAGTACATCTACGTATTAGT
CATCGCTATTACCATGGTGATGCGGTTTTGGCAGTACATCAATGGGCGTGGATAGCGGTTTGACTCACGG
GGATTTCCAAGTCTCCACCCCATTGACGTCAATGGGAGTTTGTTTTGGCACCAAAATCAACGGGACTTTC
CAAAATGTCGTAACAACTCCGCCCCATTGACGCAAATGGGCGGTAGGCGTGTACGGTGGGAGGTCTATAT
AAGCAGAGCTCTCTGGCTAACTAGAGAACCCACTGCTTACTGGCTTATCGAAATTAATACGACTCACTAT
AGGGAGACCCAAGCTGGCTAGCACCATGGCCTCCGTTCTGACCCCGCTGCTGCTGCGTGGCCTGACCGGC
TCCGCTCGTCGTCTGCCAGTTCCGCGTGCGAAAATCCATTCCCTGGACTACAAAGACCATGACGGTGATT
ATAAAGATCATGACATCGATTACAAGGATGACGATGACAAGATGGACATCGCGGATCTGCGTACCCTGGG
TTACAGCCAGCAGCAGCAGGAGAAGATCAAGCCAAAGGTGCGCAGCACCGTGGCCCAGCACCATGAAGCT
CTGGTGGGTCACGGCTTCACCCACGCGCACATCGTGGCTCTGAGCCAGCACCCAGCCGCGCTGGGTACCG
TGGCCGTGAAATATCAGGACATGATTGCTGCCCTGCCAGAGGCTACCCATGAAGCGATTGTGGGTGTGGG
CAAGCAGTGGAGCGGTGCTCGTGCGCTGGAGGCCCTGCTGACCGTGGCCGGTGAACTGCGTGGCCCGCCG
CTGCAGCTGGATACCGGCCAGCTGCTGAAAATCGCGAAACGTGGCGGTGTGACCGCTGTGGAAGCTGTGC
ATGCCTGGCGTAATGCTCTGACCGGTGCCCCCCTGAACCTGACCCCGGACCAAGTGGTGGCTATCGCCAG
CAACGGTGGCGGCAAGCAAGCGCTCGAAACGGTGCAGCGGCTGTTGCCGGTGCTGTGCCAGGACCATGGC
CTGACCCCGGACCAAGTGGTGGCTATCGCCAGCAACATTGGCGGCAAGCAAGCGCTCGAAACGGTGCAGC
GGCTGTTGCCGGTGCTGTGCCAGGACCATGGCCTGACCCCGGACCAAGTGGTGGCTATCGCCAGCAACAA
TGGCGGCAAGCAAGCGCTCGAAACGGTGCAGCGGCTGTTGCCGGTGCTGTGCCAGGACCATGGCCTGACC
CCGGACCAAGTGGTGGCTATCGCCAGCAACAATGGCGGCAAGCAAGCGCTCGAAACGGTGCAGCGGCTGT
TGCCGGTGCTGTGCCAGGACCATGGCCTGACGCCGGACCAAGTGGTGGCTATCGCCAGCCACGATGGCGG
CAAGCAAGCGCTCGAAACGGTGCAGCGGCTGTTGCCGGTGCTGTGCCAGGACCATGGCCTGACTCCGGAC
CAAGTGGTGGCTATCGCCAGCCACGATGGCGGCAAGCAAGCGCTCGAAACGGTGCAGCGGCTGTTGCCGG
TGCTGTGCCAGGACCATGGCCTGACCCCGGACCAAGTGGTGGCTATCGCCAGCAACGGTGGCGGCAAGCA
AGCGCTCGAAACGGTGCAGCGGCTGTTGCCGGTGCTGTGCCAGGACCATGGCCTCACACCCGATCAGGTC
GTGGCTATCGCCAGCAACATTGGCGGCAAGCAAGCGCTCGAAACGGTGCAGCGGCTGTTGCCGGTGCTGT
GCCAGGACCATGGCCTGACTCCGGACCAAGTGGTGGCTATCGCCAGCCACGATGGCGGCAAGCAAGCGCT
CGAAACGGTGCAGCGGCTGTTGCCGGTGCTGTGCCAGGACCATGGCCTGACCCCGGACCAAGTGGTGGCT
ATCGCCAGCCACGATGGCGGCAAGCAAGCGCTCGAAACGGTGCAGCGGCTGTTGCCGGTGCTGTGCCAGG
ACCATGGCCTGACTCCGGACCAAGTGGTGGCTATCGCCAGCCACGATGGCGGCAAGCAAGCGCTCGAAAC
GGTGCAGCGGCTGTTGCCGGTGCTGTGCCAGGACCATGGCCTGACCCCGGACCAAGTGGTGGCTATCGCC
AGCAACAATGGCGGCAAGCAAGCGCTCGAAACGGTGCAGCGGCTGTTGCCGGTGCTGTGCCAGGACCATG
GCCTGACCCCGGACCAAGTGGTGGCTATCGCCAGCCACGATGGCGGCAAGCAAGCGCTCGAAACGGTGCA
GCGGCTGTTGCCGGTGCTGTGCCAGGACCATGGCCTGACTCCGGACCAAGTGGTGGCTATCGCCAGCCAC
GATGGCGGCAAGCAAGCGCTCGAAACGGTGCAGCGGCTGTTGCCGGTGCTGTGCCAGGACCATGGCCTGA
CCCCGGACCAAGTGGTGGCTATCGCCAGCAACAATGGCGGCAAGCAAGCGCTCGAAACGGTGCAGCGGCT
GTTGCCGGTGCTGTGCCAGGACCATGGCCTGACCCCGGACCAAGTGGTGGCTATCGCCAGCCACGATGGC
GGCAAGCAAGCGCTCGAAAGCATTGTGGCCCAGCTGAGCCGGCCTGATCCGGCGTTGGCCGCGTTGACCA
ACGATCACCTGGTGGCCCTGGCCTGCCTGGGCGGTCGTCCGGCCCTGGATGCGGTGAAGAAAGGCCTGGG
TGGATCCGCCATTCCAGTGAAGCGCGGCGCTACCGGTGAAACCAAAGTGTTTACCGGTAACAGCAACAGC
CCGAAGAGCCCGACCAAAGGCGGTTGCTCTGGCGGCTCAACTAATCTGAGCGACATCATTGAGAAGGAGA
CTGGGAAACAGCTGGTCATTCAGGAGTCCATCCTGATGCTGCCTGAGGAGGTGGAGGAAGTGATCGGCAA
CAAGCCAGAGTCTGACATCCTGGTGCACACCGCCTACGACGAGTCCACAGATGAGAATGTGATGCTGCTG
ACCTCTGACGCCCCCGAGTATAAGCCTTGGGCCCTGGTCATCCAGGATTCTAACGGCGAGAATAAGATCA
AGATGCTGTGATAAGGGGTCTTTGTCCTCTGTACTGTCTCTCTCCTTGCCCCTAACCCAAAAAGCTTCAT
TTTTCTGTGTAGGCTGCACAAGAGCCTTGATTGAAGATATATTCTTTCTGAACAGTATTTAAGGTTTCCA
ATAAAATGTACACCCCTCAGAACTTCTGAGGCGGAAAGAACCAGCTGGGGCTCTAGGGGGTATCCCC
[124 nt withheld, positions 3778-3901]
C
[91 nt withheld, positions 3903-3993]
A
[49 nt withheld, positions 3995-4043]
CCTTTGACGTTGGAGTCCACGTTCTTT
[37 nt withheld, positions 4071-4107]
ACCCTATCTCGGTCTATTCTTTTGATTTATAAGGGATTTTGCCGATTTCGGCCTATTGGTTAAAAAATGA
GCTGATTTAACAAAAATTTAACGCGAATTAATTCTGTGGAATGTGTGTCAGTTAGGGTGTGGAAAGTCCC
CAGGCTCCCCAGCAGGCAGAAGTATGCAAAGCATGCATCTCAATTAGTCAGCAACCAGGTGTGGAAAGTC
CCCAGGCTCCCCAGCAGGCAGAAGTATGCAAAGCATGCATCTCAATTAGTCAGCAACCATAGTCCCGCCC
CTAACTCCGCCCATCCCGCCCCTAACTCCGCCCAGTTCCGCCCATTCTCCGCCCCATGGCTGACTAATTT
TTTTTATTTATGCAGAGGCCGAGGCCGCCTCTGCCTCTGAGCTATTCCAGAAGTAGTGAGGAGGCTTTTT
TGGAGGCCTAGGCTTTTGCAAAAAGCTCCCGGGAGCTTGTATATCCATTTTCGGATCTGATCAGCACGTG
TTGACAATTAATCATCGGCATAGTATATCGGCATAGTATAATACGACAAGGTGAGGAACTAAACCATGGC
CAAGCCTTTGTCTCAAGAAGAATCCACCCTCATTGAAAGAGCAACGGCTACAATCAACAGCATCCCCATC
TCTGAAGACTACAGCGTCGCCAGCGCAGCTCTCTCTAGCGACGGCCGCATCTTCACTGGTGTCAATGTAT
ATCATTTTACTGGGGGACCTTGTGCAGAACTCGTGGTGCTGGGCACTGCTGCTGCTGCGGCAGCTGGCAA
CCTGACTTGTATCGTCGCGATCGGAAATGAGAACAGGGGCATCTTGAGCCCCTGCGGACGGTGCCGACAG
GTGCTTCTCGATCTGCATCCTGGGATCAAAGCCATAGTGAAGGACAGTGATGGACAGCCGACGGCAGTTG
GGATTCGTGAATTGCTGCCCTCTGGTTATGTGTGGGAGGGCTAAGCACTTCGTGGCCGAGGAGCAGGACT
GACACGTGCTACGAGATTTCGATTCCACCGCCGCCTTCTATGAAAGGTTGGGCTTCGGAATCGTTTTCCG
GGACGCCGGCTGGATGATCCTCCAGCGCGGGGATCTCATGCTGGAGTTCTTCGCCCACCCCAACTTGTTT
ATTGCAGCTTATAATGGTTACAAATAAAGCAATAGCATCACAAATTTCACAAATAAAGCATTTTTTTCAC
TGCATTCTAGTTGTGGTTTGTCCAAACTCATCAATGTATCTTATCATGTCTGTATACCGTCGACCTCTAG
CTAGAGCTTGGCGTAATCATGGTCATAGCTGTTTCCTGTGTGAAATTGTTATCCGCTCACAATTCCACAC
AACATACGAGCCGGAAGCATAAAGTGTAAAGCCTGGGGTGCCTAATGAGTGAGCTAACTCACATTAATTG
CGTTGCGCTCACTGCCCGCTTTCCAGTCGGGAAACCTGTCGTGCCAGCTGCATTAATGAATCGGCCAACG
CGCGGGGAGAGGCGGTTTGCGTATTGGGCGCTCTTCCGCTTCCTCGCTCACTGACTCGCTGCGCTCGGTC
GTTCGGCTGCGGCGAGCGGTATCAGCTCACTCAAAGGCGGTAATACGGTTATCCACAGAATCAGGGGATA
ACGCAGGAAAGAACATGTGAGCAAAAGGCCAGCAAAAGGCCAGGAACCGTAAAAAGGCCGCGTTGCTGGC
GTTTTTCCATAGGCTCCGCCCCCCTGACGAGCATCACAAAAATCGACGCTCAAGTCAGAGGTGGCGAAAC
CCGACAGGACTATAAAGATACCAGGCGTTTCCCCCTGGAAGCTCCCTCGTGCGCTCTCCTGTTCCGACCC
TGCCGCTTACCGGATACCTGTCCGCCTTTCTCCCTTCGGGAAGCGTGGCGCTTTCTCATAGCTCACGCTG
TAGGTATCTCAGTTCGGTGTAGGTCGTTCGCTCCAAGCTGGGCTGTGTGCACGAACCCCCCGTTCAGCCC
GACCGCTGCGCCTTATCCGGTAACTATCGTCTTGAGTCCAACCCGGTAAGACACGACTTATCGCCACTGG
CAGCAGCCACTGGTAACAGGATTAGCAGAGCGAGGTATGTAGGCGGTGCTACAGAGTTCTTGAAGTGGTG
GCCTAACTACGGCTACACTAGAAGAACAGTATTTGGTATCTGCGCTCTGCTGAAGCCAGTTACCTTCGGA
AAAAGAGTTGGTAGCTCTTGATCCGGCAAACAAACCACCGCTGGTAGCGGTGGTTTTTTTGTTTGCAAGC
AGCAGATTACGCGCAGAAAAAAAGGATCTCAAGAAGATCCTTTGATCTTTTCTACGGGGTCTGACGCTCA
GTGGAACGAAAACTCACGTTAAGGGATTTTGGTCATGAGATTATCAAAAAGGATCTTCACCTAGATCCTT
TTAAATTAAAAATGAAGTTTTAAATCAATCTAAAGTATATATGAGTAAACTTGGTCTGACAGTTACCAAT
GCTTAATCAGTGAGGCACCTATCTCAGCGATCTGTCTATTTCGTTCATCCATAGTTGCCTGACTCCCCGT
CGTGTAGATAACTACGATACGGGAGGGCTTACCATCTGGCCCCAGTGCTGCAATGATACCGCGAGACCCA
CGCTCACCGGCTCCAGATTTATCAGCAATAAACCAGCCAGCCGGAAGGGCCGAGCGCAGAAGTGGTCCTG
CAACTTTATCCGCCTCCATCCAGTCTATTAATTGTTGCCGGGAAGCTAGAGTAAGTAGTTCGCCAGTTAA
TAGTTTGCGCAACGTTGTTGCCATTGCTACAGGCATCGTGGTGTCACGCTCGTCGTTTGGTATGGCTTCA
TTCAGCTCCGGTTCCCAACGATCAAGGCGAGTTACATGATCCCCCATGTTGTGCAAAAAAGCGGTTAGCT
CCTTCGGTCCTCCGATCGTTGTCAGAAGTAAGTTGGCCGCAGTGTTATCACTCATGGTTATGGCAGCACT
GCATAATTCTCTTACTGTCATGCCATCCGTAAGATGCTTTTCTGTGACTGGTGAGTACTCAACCAAGTCA
TTCTGAGAATAGTGTATGCGGCGACCGAGTTGCTCTTGCCCGGCGTCAATACGGGATAATACCGCGCCAC
ATAGCAGAACTTTAAAAGTGCTCATCATTGGAAAACGTTCTTCGGGGCGAAAACTCTCAAGGATCTTACC
GCTGTTGAGATCCAGTTCGATGTAACCCACTCGTGCACCCAACTGATCTTCAGCATCTTTTACTTTCACC
AGCGTTTCTGGGTGAGCAAAAACAGGAAGGCAAAATGCCGCAAAAAAGGGAATAAGGGCGACACGGAAAT
GTTGAATACTCATACTCTTCCTTTTTCAATATTATTGAAGCATTTATCAGGGTTATTGTCTCATGAGCGG
ATACATATTTGAATGTATTTAGAAAAATAAACAAATAGGGGTTCCGC
