>Addgene plasmid #221948 | ATP6 DdCBE C1 | depositor partial sequence | sequence record 434603 | Partial
ATGGCCTCCGTTCTGACCCCGCTGCTGCTGCGTGGCCTGACCGGCTCCGCTCGTCGTCTGCCAGTTCCGC
GTGCGAAAATCCATTCCCTGGACTACAAAGACCATGACGGTGATTATAAAGATCATGACATCGATTACAA
GGATGACGATGACAAGATGGACATCGCGGATCTGCGTACCCTGGGTTACAGCCAGCAGCAGCAGGAGAAG
ATCAAGCCAAAGGTGCGCAGCACCGTGGCCCAGCACCATGAAGCTCTGGTGGGTCACGGCTTCACCCACG
CGCACATCGTGGCTCTGAGCCAGCACCCAGCCGCGCTGGGTACCGTGGCCGTGAAATATCAGGACATGAT
TGCTGCCCTGCCAGAGGCTACCCATGAAGCGATTGTGGGTGTGGGCAAGCAGTGGAGCGGTGCTCGTGCG
CTGGAGGCCCTGCTGACCGTGGCCGGTGAACTGCGTGGCCCGCCGCTGCAGCTGGATACCGGCCAGCTGC
TGAAAATCGCGAAACGTGGCGGTGTGACCGCTGTGGAAGCTGTGCATGCCTGGCGTAATGCTCTGACCGG
TGCCCCCCTGAACCTGACCCCGGACCAAGTGGTGGCTATCGCCAGCAACGGTGGCGGCAAGCAAGCGCTC
GAAACGGTGCAGCGGCTGTTGCCGGTGCTGTGCCAGGACCATGGCCTGACCCCGGACCAAGTGGTGGCTA
TCGCCAGCAACATTGGCGGCAAGCAAGCGCTCGAAACGGTGCAGCGGCTGTTGCCGGTGCTGTGCCAGGA
CCATGGCCTGACCCCGGACCAAGTGGTGGCTATCGCCAGCAACAATGGCGGCAAGCAAGCGCTCGAAACG
GTGCAGCGGCTGTTGCCGGTGCTGTGCCAGGACCATGGCCTGACCCCGGACCAAGTGGTGGCTATCGCCA
GCAACAATGGCGGCAAGCAAGCGCTCGAAACGGTGCAGCGGCTGTTGCCGGTGCTGTGCCAGGACCATGG
CCTGACGCCGGACCAAGTGGTGGCTATCGCCAGCCACGATGGCGGCAAGCAAGCGCTCGAAACGGTGCAG
CGGCTGTTGCCGGTGCTGTGCCAGGACCATGGCCTGACTCCGGACCAAGTGGTGGCTATCGCCAGCCACG
ATGGCGGCAAGCAAGCGCTCGAAACGGTGCAGCGGCTGTTGCCGGTGCTGTGCCAGGACCATGGCCTGAC
CCCGGACCAAGTGGTGGCTATCGCCAGCAACGGTGGCGGCAAGCAAGCGCTCGAAACGGTGCAGCGGCTG
TTGCCGGTGCTGTGCCAGGACCATGGCCTCACACCCGATCAGGTCGTGGCTATCGCCAGCAACATTGGCG
GCAAGCAAGCGCTCGAAACGGTGCAGCGGCTGTTGCCGGTGCTGTGCCAGGACCATGGCCTGACTCCGGA
CCAAGTGGTGGCTATCGCCAGCCACGATGGCGGCAAGCAAGCGCTCGAAACGGTGCAGCGGCTGTTGCCG
GTGCTGTGCCAGGACCATGGCCTGACCCCGGACCAAGTGGTGGCTATCGCCAGCCACGATGGCGGCAAGC
AAGCGCTCGAAACGGTGCAGCGGCTGTTGCCGGTGCTGTGCCAGGACCATGGCCTGACTCCGGACCAAGT
GGTGGCTATCGCCAGCCACGATGGCGGCAAGCAAGCGCTCGAAACGGTGCAGCGGCTGTTGCCGGTGCTG
TGCCAGGACCATGGCCTGACCCCGGACCAAGTGGTGGCTATCGCCAGCAACAATGGCGGCAAGCAAGCGC
TCGAAACGGTGCAGCGGCTGTTGCCGGTGCTGTGCCAGGACCATGGCCTGACCCCGGACCAAGTGGTGGC
TATCGCCAGCCACGATGGCGGCAAGCAAGCGCTCGAAACGGTGCAGCGGCTGTTGCCGGTGCTGTGCCAG
GACCATGGCCTGACTCCGGACCAAGTGGTGGCTATCGCCAGCCACGATGGCGGCAAGCAAGCGCTCGAAA
CGGTGCAGCGGCTGTTGCCGGTGCTGTGCCAGGACCATGGCCTGACCCCGGACCAAGTGGTGGCTATCGC
CAGCAACAATGGCGGCAAGCAAGCGCTCGAAACGGTGCAGCGGCTGTTGCCGGTGCTGTGCCAGGACCAT
GGCCTGACCCCGGACCAAGTGGTGGCTATCGCCAGCCACGATGGCGGCAAGCAAGCGCTCGAAAGCATTG
TGGCCCAGCTGAGCCGGCCTGATCCGGCGTTGGCCGCGTTGACCAACGATCACCTGGTGGCCCTGGCCTG
CCTGGGCGGTCGTCCGGCCCTGGATGCGGTGAAGAAAGGCCTGGGTGGATCCGCCATTCCAGTGAAGCGC
GGCGCTACCGGTGAAACCAAAGTGTTTACCGGTAACAGCAACAGCCCGAAGAGCCCGACCAAAGGCGGTT
GCTCTGGCGGCTCAACTAATCTGAGCGACATCATTGAGAAGGAGACTGGGAAACAGCTGGTCATTCAGGA
GTCCATCCTGATGCTGCCTGAGGAGGTGGAGGAAGTGATCGGCAACAAGCCAGAGTCTGACATCCTGGTG
CACACCGCCTACGACGAGTCCACAGATGAGAATGTGATGCTGCTGACCTCTGACGCCCCCGAGTATAAGC
CTTGGGCCCTGGTCATCCAGGATTCTAACGGCGAGAATAAGATCAAGATGCTGTGATAAGGGGTCTTTGT
CCTCTGTACTGTCTCTCTCCTTGCCCCTAACCCAAAAAGCTTCATTTTTCTGTGTAGGCTGCACAAGAGC
CTTGATTGAAGATATATTCTTTCTGAACAGTATTTAAGGTTTCCAATAAAATGTACACCCCTCAGAA
